>Addgene plasmid #28003 | pDR-GW AT1.03 | addgene full sequence | sequence record 248265 | Addgene NGS Result
TAATTGGAAAATAACCATTTTTTCTCTCTTTTATACACACATTCAAAAGAAAGAAAAAAAATATACCCCA
GCCTCGACTAGTGAATTCGCGGCCATCACAAGTTTGTACAAAAAAGCAGGCTTCGTTTAAACGGGCCCTC
TAGACTCGAGTATGGTGAGCAAGGGCGAGGAGCTGTTCACCGGGGTGGTGCCCATCCTGGTCGAGCTGGA
CGGCGACGTAAACGGCCACAGGTTCAGCGTGTCCGGCGAGGGCGAGGGCGATGCCACCTACGGCAAGCTG
ACCCTGAAGTTCATCTGCACCACCGGCAAGCTGCCCGTGCCCTGGCCCACCCTCGTGACCACCCTGACCT
GGGGCGTGCAGTGCTTCGCCCGCTACCCCGACCACATGAAGCAGCACGACTTCTTCAAGTCCGCCATGCC
CGAAGGCTACGTCCAGGAGCGTACCATCTTCTTCAAGGACGACGGCAACTACAAGACCCGCGCCGAGGTG
AAGTTCGAGGGCGACACCCTGGTGAACCGCATCGAGCTGAAGGGCATCGACTTCAAGGAGGACGGCAACA
TCCTGGGGCACAAGCTGGAGTACAACTACATCAGCCACAACGTCTATATCACCGCCGACAAGCAGAAGAA
CGGCATCAAGGCCCACTTCAAGATCCGCCACAACATCGAGGACGGCGGCGTGCAGCTCGCCGACCACTAC
CAGCAGAACACCCCCATCGGCGACGGCCCCGTGCTGCTGCCCGACAACCACTACCTGAGCACCCAGTCCA
AGCTGAGCAAAGACCCCAACGAGAAGCGCGATCACATGGTCCTGCTGGAGTTCGTGACCGCCGCCATCGA
TATGAAAACTGTGAAAGTGAATATAACAACCCCTGATGGGCCAGTCTACGACGCTGATATCGAGATGGTG
TCCGTGCGGGCCGAGAGTGGTGATCTCGGCATCCTCCCCGGTCACATTCCCACAAAGGCCCCACTGAAGA
TCGGAGCTGTGCGGCTGAAGAAGGACGGCCAAACCGAGATGGTCGCAGTCTCAGGCGGCACTGTTGAAGT
GCGGCCTGACCACGTTACCATTAATGCTCAAGCCGCTGAAACAGCCGAAGGAATCGACAAAGAGAGAGCA
GAAGCCGCAAGACAGAGGGCCCAGGAGCGGCTGAACTCTCAATCCGATGACACCGATATTCGCCGGGCCG
AGCTGGCACTGCAGAGGGCCCTGAACAGACTGGACGTGGCTGGGAAGGCAAACGAATTCATGGACGGCGG
CGTGCAGCTCGCCGACCACTACCAGCAGAACACCCCCATCGGCGACGGCCCCGTGCTGCTGCCCGACAAC
CACTACCTGAGCTACCAGTCCAAGCTGAGCAAAGACCCCAACGAGAAGCGCGATCACATGGTCCTGCTGG
AGTTCGTGACCGCCGCCGGGATCACTCTCGGCATGGACGAGCTGTACAAGGGTGGCAGCGGTGGCATGGT
GAGCAAGGGCGAGGAGCTGTTCACCGGGGTGGTGCCCATCCTGGTCGAGCTGGACGGCGACGTAAACGGC
CACAAGTTCAGCGTGTCCGGCGAGGGCGAGGGCGATGCCACCTACGGCAAGCTGACCCTGAAGCTGATCT
GCACCACCGGCAAGCTGCCCGTGCCCTGGCCCACCCTCGTGACCACCCTGGGCTACGGCCTGCAGTGCTT
CGCCCGCTACCCCGACCACATGAAGCAGCACGACTTCTTCAAGTCCGCCATGCCCGAAGGCTACGTCCAG
GAGCGCACCATCTTCTTCAAGGACGACGGCAACTACAAGACCCGCGCCGAGGTGAAGTTCGAGGGCGACA
CCCTGGTGAACCGCATCGAGCTGAAGGGCATCGACTTCAAGGAGGACGGCAACATCCTGGGGCACAAGCT
GGAGTACAACTACAACAGCCACAACGTCTATATCACCGCCGACAAGCAGAAGAACGGCATCAAGGCCAAC
TTCAAGATCCGCCACAACATCGAGTAAGCTTAAGTTTAAACCGCTGATCAGCCTCGACTGCACCCAGCTT
TCTTGTACAAAGTGGTGTAGTTAATTCATGATGGCCGCTGCAGGTCGACCTCGAGGGGGGGCCCGGTACC
CAATTCGCCCTATAGTGAGTCGTATTACGCGCGGATCCAGCTTTGGACTTCTTCGCCAGAGGTTTGGTCA
AGTCTCCAATCAAGGTTGTCGGCTTGTCTACCTTGCCAGAAATTTACGAAAAGATGGAAAAGGGTCAAAT
CGTTGGTAGATACGTTGTTGACACTTCTAAATAAGCGAATTTCTTATGATTTATGATTTTTATTATTAAA
TAAGTTATAAAAAAAATAAGTGTATACAAATTTTAAAGTGACTCTTAGGTTTTAAAACGAAAATTCTTAT
TCTTGAGTAACTCTTTCCTGTAGGTCAGGTTGCTTTCTCAGGTATAGCATGAGGTCGCTCTTATTGACCA
CACCTCTACCGGCATGCCAATTCACTGGCCGTCGTTTTACAACGTCGTGACTGGGAAAACCCTGGCGTTA
CCCAACTTAATCGCCTTGCAGCACATCCCCCTTTCGCCAGCTGGCGTAATAGCGAAGAGGCCCGCACCGA
TCGCCCTTCCCAACAGTTGCGCAGCCTGAATGGCGAATGGCGCCTGATGCGGTATTTTCTCCTTACGCAT
CTGTGCGGTATTTCACACCGCATAATCGGATCGTACTTGTTACCCATCATTGAATTTTGAACATCCGAAC
CTGGGAGTTTTCCCTGAAACAGATAGTATATTTGAACCTGTATAATAATATATAGTCTAGCGCTTTACGG
AAGACAATGTATGTATTTCGGTTCCTGGAGAAACTATTGCATCTATTGCATAGGTAATCTTGCACGTCGC
ATCCCCGGTTCATTTTCTGCGTTTCCATCTTGCACTTCAATAGCATATCTTTGTTAACGAAGCATCTGTG
CTTCATTTTGTAGAACAAAAATGCAACGCGAGAGCGCTAATTTTTCAAACAAAGAATCTGAGCTGCATTT
TTACAGAACAGAAATGCAACGCGAAAGCGCTATTTTACCAACGAAGAATCTGTGCTTCATTTTTGTAAAA
CAAAAATGCAACGCGAGAGCGCTAATTTTTCAAACAAAGAATCTGAGCTGCATTTTTACAGAACAGAAAT
GCAACGCGAGAGCGCTATTTTACCAACAAAGAATCTATACTTCTTTTTTGTTCTACAAAAATGCATCCCG
AGAGCGCTATTTTTCTAACAAAGCATCTTAGATTACTTTTTTTCTCCTTTGTGCGCTCTATAATGCAGTC
TCTTGATAACTTTTTGCACTGTAGGTCCGTTAAGGTTAGAAGAAGGCTACTTTGGTGTCTATTTTCTCTT
CCATAAAAAAAGCCTGACTCCACTTCCCGCGTTTACTGATTACTAGCGAAGCTGCGGGTGCATTTTTTCA
AGATAAAGGCATCCCCGATTATATTCTATACCGATGTGGATTGCGCATACTTTGTGAACAGAAAGTGATA
GCGTTGATGATTCTTCATTGGTCAGAAAATTATGAACGGTTTCTTCTATTTTGTCTCTATATACTACGTA
TAGGAAATGTTTACATTTTCGTATTGTTTTCGATTCACTCTATGAATAGTTCTTACTACAATTTTTTTGT
CTAAAGAGTAATACTAGAGATAAACATAAAAAATGTAGAGGTCGAGTTTAGATGCAAGTTCAAGGAGCGA
AAGGTGGATGGGTAGGTTATATAGGGATATAGCACAGAGATATATAGCAAAGAGATACTTTTGAGCAATG
TTTGTGGAAGCGGTATTCGCAATATTTTAGTAGCTCGTTACAGTCCGGTGCGTTTTTGGTTTTTTGAAAG
TGCGTCTTCAGAGCGCTTTTGGTTTTCAAAAGCGCTCTGAAGTTCCTATACTTTCTAGCTAGAGAATAGG
AACTTCGGAATAGGAACTTCAAAGCGTTTCCGAAAACGAGCGCTTCCGAAAATGCAACGCGAGCTGCGCA
CATACAGCTCACTGTTCACGTCGCACCTATATCTGCGTGTTGCCTGTATATATATATACATGAGAAGAAC
GGCATAGTGCGTGTTTATGCTTAAATGCGTACTTATATGCGTCTATTTATGTAGGATGAAAGGTAGTCTA
GTACCTCCTGTGATATTATCCCATTCCATGCGGGGTATCGTATGCTTCCTTCAGCACTACCCTTTAGCTG
TTCTATATGCTGCCACTCCTCAATTGGATTAGTCTCATCCTTCAATGCTATCATTTCCTTTGATATTGGA
TCGATCCGATGATAAGCTGTCAAACATGAGAATTGGGTAATAACTGATATAATTAAATTGAAGCTCTAAT
TTGTGAGTTTAGTATACATGCATTTACTTATAATACAGTTTTTTAGTTTTGCTGGCCGCATCTTCTCAAA
TATGCTTCCCAGCCTGCTTTTCTGTAACGTTCACCCTCTACCTTAGCATCCCTTCCCTTTGCAAATAGTC
CTCTTCCAACAATAATAATGTCAGATCCTGTAGAGACCACATCATCCACGGTTCTATACTGTTGACCCAA
TGCGTCTCCCTTGTCATCTAAACCCACACCGGGTGTCATAATCAACCAATCGTAACCTTCATCTCTTCCA
CCCATGTCTCTTTGAGCAATAAAGCCGATAACAAAATCTTTGTCGCTCTTCGCAATGTCAACAGTACCCT
TAGTATATTCTCCAGTAGATAGGGAGCCCTTGCATGACAATTCTGCTAACATCAAAAGGCCTCTAGGTTC
CTTTGTTACTTCTTCTGCCGCCTGCTTCAAACCGCTAACAATACCTGGGCCCACCACACCGTGTGCATTC
GTAATGTCTGCCCATTCTGCTATTCTGTATACACCCGCAGAGTACTGCAATTTGACTGTATTACCAATGT
CAGCAAATTTTCTGTCTTCGAAGAGTAAAAAATTGTACTTGGCGGATAATGCCTTTAGCGGCTTAACTGT
GCCCTCCATGGAAAAATCAGTCAAGATATCCACATGTGTTTTTAGTAAACAAATTTTGGGACCTAATGCT
TCAACTAACTCCAGTAATTCCTTGGTGGTACGAACATCCAATGAAGCACACAAGTTTGTTTGCTTTTCGT
GCATGATATTAAATAGCTTGGCAGCAACAGGACTAGGATGAGTAGCAGCACGTTCCTTATATGTAGCTTT
CGACATGATTTATCTTCGTTTCCTGCATGTTTTTGTTCTGTGCAGTTGGGTTAAGAATACTGGGCAATTT
CATGTTTCTTCAACACTACATATGCGTATATATACCAATCTAAGTCTGTGCTCCTTCCTTCGTTCTTCCT
TCTGTTCGGAGATTACCGAATCAAAAAAATTTCAAGGAAACCGAAATCAAAAAAAAGAATAAAAAAAAAA
TGATGAATTGAAAAGCTAATTCTTGAAGACGAAAGGGCCTCGTGATACGCCTATTTTTATAGGTTAATGT
CATGATAATAATGGTTTCTTAGACGTCAGGTGGCACTTTTCGGGGAAATGTGCGCGGAACCCCTATTTGT
TTATTTTTCTAAATACATTCAAATATGTATCCGCTCATGAGACAATAACCCTGATAAATGCTTCAATAAT
ATTGAAAAAGGAAGAGTATGAGTATTCAACATTTCCGTGTCGCCCTTATTCCCTTTTTTGCGGCATTTTG
CCTTCCTGTTTTTGCTCACCCAGAAACGCTGGTGAAAGTAAAAGATGCTGAAGATCAGTTGGGTGCACGA
GTGGGTTACATCGAACTGGATCTCAACAGCGGTAAGATCCTTGAGAGTTTTCGCCCCGAAGAACGTTTTC
CAATGATGAGCACTTTTAAAGTTCTGCTATGTGGCGCGGTATTATCCCGTATTGACGCCGGGCAAGAGCA
ACTCGGTCGCCGCATACACTATTCTCAGAATGACTTGGTTGAGTACTCACCAGTCACAGAAAAGCATCTT
ACGGATGGCATGACAGTAAGAGAATTATGCAGTGCTGCCATAACCATGAGTGATAACACTGCGGCCAACT
TACTTCTGACAACGATCGGAGGACCGAAGGAGCTAACCGCTTTTTTGCACAACATGGGGGATCATGTAAC
TCGCCTTGATCGTTGGGAACCGGAGCTGAATGAAGCCATACCAAACGACGAGCGTGACACCACGATGCCT
GTAGCAATGGCAACAACGTTGCGCAAACTATTAACTGGCGAACTACTTACTCTAGCTTCCCGGCAACAAT
TAATAGACTGGATGGAGGCGGATAAAGTTGCAGGACCACTTCTGCGCTCGGCCCTTCCGGCTGGCTGGTT
TATTGCTGATAAATCTGGAGCCGGTGAGCGTGGGTCTCGCGGTATCATTGCAGCACTGGGGCCAGATGGT
AAGCCCTCCCGTATCGTAGTTATCTACACGACGGGGAGTCAGGCAACTATGGATGAACGAAATAGACAGA
TCGCTGAGATAGGTGCCTCACTGATTAAGCATTGGTAACTGTCAGACCAAGTTTACTCATATATACTTTA
GATTGATTTAAAACTTCATTTTTAATTTAAAAGGATCTAGGTGAAGATCCTTTTTGATAATCTCATGACC
AAAATCCCTTAACGTGAGTTTTCGTTCCACTGAGCGTCAGACCCCGTAGAAAAGATCAAAGGATCTTCTT
GAGATCCTTTTTTTCTGCGCGTAATCTGCTGCTTGCAAACAAAAAAACCACCGCTACCAGCGGTGGTTTG
TTTGCCGGATCAAGAGCTACCAACTCTTTTTCCGAAGGTAACTGGCTTCAGCAGAGCGCAGATACCAAAT
ACTGTTCTTCTAGTGTAGCCGTAGTTAGGCCACCACTTCAAGAACTCTGTAGCACCGCCTACATACCTCG
CTCTGCTAATCCTGTTACCAGTGGCTGCTGCCAGTGGCGATAAGTCGTGTCTTACCGGGTTGGACTCAAG
ACGATAGTTACCGGATAAGGCGCAGCGGTCGGGCTGAACGGGGGGTTCGTGCACACAGCCCAGCTTGGAG
CGAACGACCTACACCGAACTGAGATACCTACAGCGTGAGCTATGAGAAAGCGCCACGCTTCCCGAAGGGA
GAAAGGCGGACAGGTATCCGGTAAGCGGCAGGGTCGGAACAGGAGAGCGCACGAGGGAGCTTCCAGGGGG
AAACGCCTGGTATCTTTATAGTCCTGTCGGGTTTCGCCACCTCTGACTTGAGCGTCGATTTTTGTGATGC
TCGTCAGGGGGGCGGAGCCTATGGAAAAACGCCAGCAACGCGGCCTTTTTACGGTTCCTGGCCTTTTGCT
GGCCTTTTGCTCACATGTTCTTTCCTGCGTTATCCCCTGATTCTGTGGATAACCGTATTACCGCCTTTGA
GTGAGCTGATACCGCTCGCCGCAGCCGAACGACCGAGCGCAGCGAGTCAGTGAGCGAGGAAGCGGAAGAG
CGCCCAATACGCAAACCGCCTCTCCCCGCGCGTTGGCCGATTCATTAATGCAGCTGGCACGACAGGTTTC
CCGACTGGAAAGCGGGCAGTGAGCGCAACGCAATTAATGTGAGTTAGCTCACTCATTAGGCACCCCAGGC
TTTACACTTTATGCTTCCGGCTCGTATGTTGTGTGGAATTGTGAGCGGATAACAATTTCACACAGGAAAC
AGCTATGACCATGATTACGCCAAGCTTACCGCATCAGGAAATTGTAAGCGTTAATATTTTGTTAAAATTC
GCGTTAAATTTTTGTTAAATCAGCTCATTTTTTAACCAATAGGCCGAAATCGGCAAAATCCCTTATAAAT
CAAAAGAATAGACCGAGATAGGGT
[37 nt withheld, positions 7795-7831]
AAAGAACGTGGACTCCAACGTCAAAGG
[49 nt withheld, positions 7859-7907]
T
[91 nt withheld, positions 7909-7999]
G
[124 nt withheld, positions 8001-8124]
CCATTCGCCAAGCTTCCTGAAACGGAGAAACATAAACAGGCATTGCTGGGATCACCCATACATCACTCTG
TTTTGCCTGACCTTTTCCGGTAATTTGAAAACAAACCCGGTCTCGAAGCGGAGATCCGGCGATAATTACC
GCAGAAATAAACCCATACACGAGACGTAGAACCAGCCGCACATGGCCGGAGAAACTCCTGCGAGAATTTC
GTAAACTCGCGCGCATTGCATCTGTATTTCCTAATGCGGCACTTCCAGGCCTCGATCGAGACCGTTTATC
CATTGCTTTTTTGTTGTCTTTTTCCCTCGTTCACAGAAAGTCTGAAGAAGCTATAGTAGAACTATGAGCT
TTTTTTGTTTCTGTTTTCCTTTTTTTTTTTTTTACCTCTGTGGAAATTGTTACTCTCACACTCTTTAGTT
CGTTTGTTTGTTTTGTTTATTCCAATTATGACCGGTGACGAAACGTGGTCGATGGTGGGTACCGCTTATG
CTCCCCTCCATTAGTTTCGATTATATAAAAAGGCCAAATATTGTATTATTTTCAAATGTCCTATCATTAT
CGTCTAACATCTAATTTCTCTTAAATTTTTTCTCTTTCTTTCCTATAACACCAATAGTGAAAATCTTTTT
TTCTTCTATATCTACAAAAACTTTTTTTTTCTATCAACCTCGTTGATAAATTTTTTCTTTAACAATCGTT
AATAATTAAT
Features (pLannotate 1.2.2; 28 found; start..end, strand, type, name):
     98..122     +  protein_bind   attB1: mutant version of attB; recombination site for the Gateway® BP reaction BP Clonase™
    158..835     +  CDS            Enhanced Cyan-Emitting GFP: Enhanced Cyan-Emitting GFP is a basic (constitutively fluorescent) cyan fluorescent protein published in 2002, derived from Aequorea victoria.
    842..1237    +  CDS            atpC: ATPE_BACSU - Experimental evidence at protein level: Swiss-Prot protein existence level 1. Produces ATP from ADP in the presence of a proton gradient across the membrane. From Bacillus subtilis (strain 168).
   1252..1450    +  CDS            VC155 (fragment): C-terminal fragment of mVenus for use in bimolecular fluorescence complementation (BiFC) (Kodama and Hu, 2010)
   1466..1984    +  CDS            VN173: N-terminal fragment of mVenus for use in bimolecular fluorescence complementation (BiFC) (Kodama and Hu, 2010)
   2022..2046    -  protein_bind   attB2: mutant version of attB; recombination site for the Gateway® BP reaction BP Clonase™
   2074..2100    +  misc_feature   MCS (fragment): pBluescript multiple cloning site
   2109..2127    -  promoter       T7 promoter: promoter for bacteriophage T7 RNA polymerase
   2128..2271    +  CDS            ADH1 (fragment): ADH1_YEAST - Also known as ADC1. Experimental evidence at protein level: Swiss-Prot protein existence level 1. This isozyme preferentially catalyzes the conversion of primary unbranched alcohols to their corresponding aldehydes. Also shows activity toward secondary alcohols. From Saccharomyces cerevisiae (strain ATCC 204508 / S288c) (Baker's yeast).
   2275..2462    +  terminator     ADH1 terminator: S. cerevisiae ADH1; transcription terminator for the S. cerevisiae alcohol dehydrogenase 1 (ADH1) gene
   2470..2627    +  CDS            lacZα (fragment): LacZα fragment of β-galactosidase; lacZ fragment
   2633..2684    -  misc_feature   bom (fragment): basis of mobility region from pBR322
   2689..2772    +  CDS            RAF1 (fragment): RAF_YEAST - Experimental evidence at transcript level: Swiss-Prot protein existence level 2. Antagonizes transcriptional repression of recombinase FLP by REP1-REP2. May play a role in plasmid partitioning. From Saccharomyces cerevisiae (strain ATCC 204508 / S288c) (Baker's yeast).
   2926..4272    -  rep_origin     2μ ori: yeast 2μ plasmid origin of replication
   4277..4293    -  promoter       tet promoter (fragment): E. coli promoter for tetracycline efflux protein gene
   4383..5186    -  CDS            URA3: orotidine-5'-phosphate decarboxylase, required for uracil biosynthesis; S. cerevisiae URA3; yeast auxotrophic marker, counterselectable with 5-fluoroorotic acid (5-FOA)
   5187..5402    -  promoter       URA3 promoter: S. cerevisiae URA3
   5513..5617    +  promoter       AmpR promoter: bla
   5618..6478    +  CDS            AmpR: β-lactamase; bla; confers resistance to ampicillin, carbenicillin, and related antibiotics
   6649..7237    +  rep_origin     ori: high-copy-number ColE1/pMB1/pBR322/pUC origin of replication
   7420..7512    +  CDS            lacI (fragment): lac repressor; lacI; The lac repressor binds to the lac operator to inhibit transcription in E. coli. This inhibition can be relieved by adding lactose or isopropyl-β-D-thiogalactopyranoside (IPTG).
   7525..7546    +  protein_bind   CAP binding site: CAP binding activates transcription in the presence of cAMP. E. coli catabolite activator protein
   7561..7591    +  promoter       lac promoter: promoter for the E. coli lac operon
   7599..7615    +  protein_bind   lac operator: The lac repressor binds to the lac operator to inhibit transcription in E. coli. This inhibition can be relieved by adding lactose or isopropyl-β-D-thiogalactopyranoside (IPTG). lac repressor encoded by lacI
   7696..8124    -  rep_origin     f1 ori (sequence partly withheld): f1 bacteriophage origin of replication; arrow indicates direction of (+) strand synthesis
   8135..8389    -  CDS            BRP1 (fragment): BRP1_YEAST - Protein predicted: Swiss-Prot protein existence level 4. From Saccharomyces cerevisiae (strain ATCC 204508 / S288c) (Baker's yeast).
   8491..8507    -  promoter       ARG4 promoter (fragment): S. cerevisiae ARG4
   8612..8695    +  CDS            YG007_YEAST: Protein predicted: Swiss-Prot protein existence level 4. From Saccharomyces cerevisiae (strain ATCC 204508 / S288c) (Baker's yeast).
