[The description below was written by a language model from this plasmid's Addgene catalogue record and pLannotate feature annotations shown in this document.]
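Description:
pDR-GW AT1.03 is a yeast expression plasmid that carries the genetically encoded FRET ATP sensor AT1.03 in the Gateway-compatible pDRf1GW-ura3 backbone. It is an E. coli/yeast shuttle vector. In bacteria it replicates at high copy from a ColE1/pUC-type origin and is selected with ampicillin through the β-lactamase gene. In Saccharomyces cerevisiae it is maintained episomally by the 2μ origin and selected by uracil prototrophy through URA3 under its own promoter. An f1 phage origin and remnants of lac and pBluescript-derived cloning sequences are also present.

The roughly 1.8 kb insert sits between intact attB1 and attB2 sites left by Gateway recombination. It encodes a single fusion protein with three parts: mseCFP lacking its 11 C-terminal residues, the epsilon subunit of Bacillus subtilis F0F1 ATP synthase (atpC) carrying the V9T/V42K/F67T/L78T substitutions, and circularly permuted cp173-mVenus. The annotation software reports the permuted Venus as two adjacent "BiFC fragments" in C-then-N order, which simply reflects the circular permutation. In sensors of this design, ATP binding to the epsilon subunit changes its conformation, which alters energy transfer between the cyan donor and yellow acceptor. The recorded Kd is about 3.3 mM.

An ADH1 terminator lies downstream of the cassette. No promoter is annotated upstream, although the pPMA-named 5′ sequencing primer and the BRP1 and neighbouring yeast genomic fragments detected upstream of attB1 suggest a PMA1 promoter fragment. According to the associated publication, the construct is used for dynamic optical measurement of cytosolic ATP levels in living yeast.
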