Addgene plasmid #28003: pDR-GW AT1.03
Depositing lab: Wolf Frommer. Depositing organization: Carnegie Institution for Science. Publication: Dynamic analysis of cytosolic glucose and ATP levels in yeast using optical sensors. Bermejo C, Haerizadeh F, Takanaga H, Chermak D, Frommer WB. Biochem J. 2010 Dec 1. 432(2):399-406. 10.1042/BJ20100946 PubMed 20854260.
Backbone
  Vector backbone: pDRf1GW-ura3
  Backbone size w/o insert (bp): 6866
  Vector type: Yeast Expression
  Selectable markers: URA3
Growth in bacteria
  Bacterial resistance: Ampicillin, 100 μg/mL
  Growth temperature: 37°C
  Growth strain: DH5alpha
  Copy number: High Copy
Gene/Insert
  Gene/Insert name: AT1.03 (alt name: ATP sensor Kd: 3.3 mM)
  Species: B. Subtilis
  Insert size (bp): 1836
  Tag / fusion protein: mseCFP (N terminal on insert); mVenus (C terminal on insert)
  Cloning method: Gateway Cloning; 5′ cloning site Gateway-based cloning (not destroyed); 3′ cloning site Gateway-based cloning (not destroyed)
  Sequencing primers: 5′ pPMA-For 5'-AACAATCGTTAATAATTAATTAATTGG; 3′ pHybLex_rev
Terms and licenses: Academic/Nonprofit Terms; Industry Terms: Not Available to Industry
Depositor comments: AT1.03 is composed of mseCFPdeltaC11, in which 11 C-terminal amino acids were truncated, Bacillus subtilis F0F1 ATP synthase subunit epsilon with V9T/V42K/F67T/L78T mutations, and cp173-mVenus.
How to cite: pDR-GW AT1.03 was a gift from Wolf Frommer (Addgene plasmid # 28003 ; http://n2t.net/addgene:28003 ; RRID:Addgene_28003)
