>Addgene plasmid #28003 | pDR-GW AT1.03 | addgene partial sequence | sequence record 34298 | 28003 with pMA-For (AACAATCGTTAATAATTAATTAATTGG)
TTTTTTCTCTCTTTTATACACACATTCAAAAGAAAGAAAAAAAATATACCCCAGCCTCGACTAGTGAATT
CGCGGCCATCACAAGTTTGTACAAAAAAGCAGGCTTCGTTTAAACGGGCCCTCTAGACTCGAGTATGGTG
AGCAAGGGCGAGGAGCTGTTCACCGGGGTGGTGCCCATCCTGGTCGAGCTGGACGGCGACGTAAACGGCC
ACAGGTTCAGCGTGTCCGGCGAGGGCGAGGGCGATGCCACCTACGGCAAGCTGACCCTGAAGTTCATCTG
CACCACCGGCAAGCTGCCCGTGCCCTGGCCCACCCTCGTGACCACCCTGACCTGGGGCGTGCAGTGCTTC
GCCCGCTACCCCGACCACATGAAGCAGCACGACTTCTTCAAGTCCGCCATGCCCGAAGGCTACGTCCAGG
AGCGTACCATCTTCTTCAAGGACGACGGCAACTACAAGACCCGCGCCGAGGTGAAGTTCGAGGGCGACAC
CCTGGTGAACCGCATCGAGCTGAAGGGCATCGACTTCAAGGAGGACGGCAACATCCTGGGGCACAAGCTG
GAGTACAACTACATCAGCCACAACGTCTATATCACCGCCGACAAGCAGAAGAACGGCATCAAGGCCCACT
TCAAGATCCGCCACAACATCGAGGACGGCGGCGTGCAGCTCGCCGACCACTACCAGCAGAACACCCCCAT
CGGCGACGGCCCCGTGCTGCTGCCCGACAACCACTACCTGAGCACCCAGTCCAAGCTGAGCAAAGACCCC
AACGAGAAGCGCGATCACATGGTCCTGCTGGAGTTCGTGACCGCCGCCATCGATATGAAAACTGTGAAAG
TGAATATAACAACCCCTGATGGGCCAGTCTACGACGCTGATATCGAGATGGTGTCCGTGCGGGCCGAGAG
TGGTGATCTCGGCATCCTCCCCGGTCACATTCCCACAAAGGCCCCACTGAAGATCGGAAGCTGTGCGGCT
GAAGAAAGACGGCCAAAACC
