>Addgene plasmid #28003 | pDR-GW AT1.03 | addgene partial sequence | sequence record 34299 | 28003 with pHybLex_rev
CTTATTTATAATAAAATCATAAATCATAAGAAATTCGCTTATTTAGAAGTGTCAACAACGTATCTACCAA
CGATTTGACCCTTTTCCATCTTTTCGTAAATTTCTGGCAAGGTAGACAAGCCGACAACCTTGATTGGAGA
CTTGACCAAACCTCTGGCGAAGAAGTCCAAAGCTGGATCCGCGCGTAATACGACTCACTATAGGGCGAAT
TGGGTACCGGGCCCCCCCTCGAGGTCGACCTGCAGCGGCCATCATGAATTAACTACACCACTTTGTACAA
GAAAGCTGGGTGCAGTCGAGGCTGATCAGCGGTTTAAACTTAAGCTTACTCGATGTTGTGGCGGATCTTG
AAGTTGGCCTTGATGCCGTTCTTCTGCTTGTCGGCGGTGATATAGACGTTGTGGCTGTTGTAGTTGTACT
CCAGCTTGTGCCCCAGGATGTTGCCGTCCTCCTTGAAGTCGATGCCCTTCAGCTCGATGCGGTTCACCAG
GGTGTCGCCCTCGAACTTCACCTCGGCGCGGGTCTTGTAGTTGCCGTCGTCCTTGAAGAAGATGGTGCGC
TCCTGGACGTAGCCTTCGGGCATGGCGGACTTGAAGAAGTCGTGCTGCTTCATGTGGTCGGGGTAGCGGG
CGAAGCACTGCAGGCCGTAGCCCAGGGTGGTCACGAGGGTGGGCCAGGGCACGGGCAGCTTGCCGGTGGT
GCAGATCAGCTTCAGGGTCAGCTTGCCGTAGGTGGCATCGCCCTCGCCCTCGCCGGACACGCTGAACTTG
TGGCCGTTTACGTCGCCGTCCAGCTCGACCAGGATGGGCACCACCCCGGTGAACAGCTCCTCGCCCTTGC
TCACCATGCCACCGCTGCCACCCTTGTACAGCTCGTCCATGCCGAGAGTGATCCCGGCGGCGGT
