>Addgene plasmid #28003 | pDR-GW AT1.03 | addgene partial sequence | sequence record 36984 | ATPepsilon-F2 (ACGCTGATATCGAGATGGTGTC)
ATCTCGGCATCCTCCCCGGTCACATTCCCACAAAGGCCCCACTGAAGATCGGAGCTGTGCGGCTGAAGAA
GGACGGCCAAACCGAGATGGTCGCAGTCTCAGGCGGCACTGTTGAAGTGCGGCCTGACCACGTTACCATT
AATGCTCAAGCCGCTGAAACAGCCGAAGGAATCGACAAAGAGAGAGCAGAAGCCGCAAGACAGAGGGCCC
AGGAGCGGCTGAACTCTCAATCCGATGACACCGATATTCGCCGGGCCGAGCTGGCACTGCAGAGGGCCCT
GAACAGACTGGACGTGGCTGGGAAGGCAAACGAATTCATGGACGGCGGCGTGCAGCTCGCCGACCACTAC
CAGCAGAACACCCCCATCGGCGACGGCCCCGTGCTGCTGCCCGACAACCACTACCTGAGCTACCAGTCCA
AGCTGAGCAAAGACCCCAACGAGAAGCGCGATCACATGGTCCTGCTGGAGTTCGTGACCGCCGCCGGGAT
CACTCTCGGCATGGACGAGCTGTACAAGGGTGGCAGCGGTGGCATGGTGAGCAAGGGCGAGGAGCTGTTC
ACCGGGGTGGTGCCCATCCTGGTCGAGCTGGACGGCGACGTAAACGGCCACAAGTTCAGCGTGTCCGGCG
AGGGCGAGGGCGATGCCACCTACGGCAAGCTGACCCTGAAGCTGATCTGCACCACCGGCAAGCTGCCCGT
GCCCTGGCCCACCCTCGTGACCACCCTGGGCTACGGCCTGCAGTGCTTCGCCCGCTACCCCGACCACATG
AAGCAGCACGACTTCTTCAAGTCCGCCATGCCCGAAGGCTACGTCCAGGAGCGCACCATCTTCTTCAA
